>Addgene plasmid #191392 | Flag-NLS-MaSat ZF-18-mVenusN | addgene full sequence | sequence record 380197 | Addgene NGS Result
TCCCCTGATTCTGTGGATAACCGTATTACCGCCATGCATTAGTTATTAATAGTAATCAATTACGGGGTCA
TTAGTTCATAGCCCATATATGGAGTTCCGCGTTACATAACTTACGGTAAATGGCCCGCCTGGCTGACCGC
CCAACGACCCCCGCCCATTGACGTCAATAATGACGTATGTTCCCATAGTAACGCCAATAGGGACTTTCCA
TTGACGTCAATGGGTGGAGTATTTACGGTAAACTGCCCACTTGGCAGTACATCAAGTGTATCATATGCCA
AGTACGCCCCCTATTGACGTCAATGACGGTAAATGGCCCGCCTGGCATTATGCCCAGTACATGACCTTAT
GGGACTTTCCTACTTGGCAGTACATCTACGTATTAGTCATCGCTATTACCATGGTGATGCGGTTTTGGCA
GTACATCAATGGGCGTGGATAGCGGTTTGACTCACGGGGATTTCCAAGTCTCCACCCCATTGACGTCAAT
GGGAGTTTGTTTTGGCACCAAAATCAACGGGACTTTCCAAAATGTCGTAACAACTCCGCCCCATTGACGC
AAATGGGCGGTAGGCGTGTACGGTGGGAGGTCTATATAAGCAGAGCTGGTTTAGTGAACCGTCAGATCCG
CTAGCGCTACCGGTCGCCACCATGGACTATAAGGACCACGACGGAGACTACAAGGATCATGATATTGATT
ACAAAGACGATGACGATAAGCCTAAGAAGAAGCGTAAGGTAGGCGAGAAACCGTACGCTTGCCCTGAATG
CGGAAAAAGCTTCTCTCAGTCCAGCAACCTCGTGAGGCATCAGAGGACCCATACCGGCGAGAAGCCCTAC
GCTTGCCCGGAGTGTGGCAAGTCATTCTCCAGGAGCGACAATTTGGTTAGGCATCAACGCACACATACCG
GCGAGAAACCGTACGCGTGCCCTGAATGCGGTAAAAGCTTCTCTGACCCAGGTCACCTCGTCCGCCATCA
GAGGACCCATACCACTGGATCGTCACAAACCTCGGGTTCATCCACGTCGGAAGGCCAGGAGGGCACGGTG
AGCAAGGGCGAGGAGCTGTTCACCGGGGTGGTGCCCATCCTGGTCGAGCTGGACGGCGACGTAAACGGCC
ACAAGTTCAGCGTGTCCGGCGAGGGCGAGGGCGATGCCACCTACGGCAAGCTGACCCTGAAGCTCATCTG
CACCACCGGCAAGCTGCCCGTGCCCTGGCCCACCCTCGTGACCACCCTCGGCTACGGCCTGCAGTGCTTC
GCCCGCTACCCCGACCACATGAAGCAGCACGACTTCTTCAAGTCCGCCATGCCCGAAGGCTACGTCCAGG
AGCGCACCATCTTCTTCAAGGACGACGGCAACTACAAGACCCGCGCCGAGGTGAAGTTCGAGGGCGACAC
CCTGGTGAACCGCATCGAGCTGAAGGGCATCGACTTCAAGGAGGACGGCAACATCCTGGGGCACAAGCTG
GAGTACAACTACAACAGCCACAACGTCTATATCACCGCCGACAAGCAGAAGAACGGCATCAAGGCCAACT
TCAAGATCCGCCACAACATCGAGGACGGCGGCGTGCAGCTCGCCGACCACTACCAGCAGAACACCCCCAT
CGGCGACGGCCCCGTGCTGCTGCCCGACAACCACTACCTGAGCTACCAGTCCAAGCTGAGCAAAGACTAA
TCCGGACTCAGATCTCGAGCTCAAGCTTCGAATTCTGCAGTCGACGGTACCGCGGGCCCGGGATCCACCG
GATCTAGATAACTGATCATAATCAGCCATACCACATTTGTAGAGGTTTTACTTGCTTTAAAAAACCTCCC
ACACCTCCCCCTGAACCTGAAACATAAAATGAATGCAATTGTTGTTGTTAACTTGTTTATTGCAGCTTAT
AATGGTTACAAATAAAGCAATAGCATCACAAATTTCACAAATAAAGCATTTTTTTCACTGCATTCTAGTT
GTGGTTTGTCCAAACTCATCAATGTATCTTAACGCGTAAATTGTAAGCGTTAATATTTTGTTAAAATTCG
CGTTAAATTTTTGTTAAATCAGCTCATTTTTTAACCAATAGGCCGAAATCGGCAAAATCCCTTATAAATC
AAAAGAATAGACCGAGATAGGGT
[37 nt withheld, positions 2124-2160]
AAAGAACGTGGACTCCAACGTCAAAGG
[49 nt withheld, positions 2188-2236]
T
[91 nt withheld, positions 2238-2328]
G
[124 nt withheld, positions 2330-2453]
CAGGTGGCACTTTTCGGGGAAATGTGCGCGGAACCCCTATTTGTTTATTTTTCTAAATACATTCAAATAT
GTATCCGCTCATGAGACAATAACCCTGATAAATGCTTCAATAATATTGAAAAAGGAAGAGTCCTGAGGCG
GAAAGAACCAGCTGTGGAATGTGTGTCAGTTAGGGTGTGGAAAGTCCCCAGGCTCCCCAGCAGGCAGAAG
TATGCAAAGCATGCATCTCAATTAGTCAGCAACCAGGTGTGGAAAGTCCCCAGGCTCCCCAGCAGGCAGA
AGTATGCAAAGCATGCATCTCAATTAGTCAGCAACCATAGTCCCGCCCCTAACTCCGCCCATCCCGCCCC
TAACTCCGCCCAGTTCCGCCCATTCTCCGCCCCATGGCTGACTAATTTTTTTTATTTATGCAGAGGCCGA
GGCCGCCTCGGCCTCTGAGCTATTCCAGAAGTAGTGAGGAGGCTTTTTTGGAGGCCTAGGCTTTTGCAAA
GATCGATCAAGAGACAGGATGAGGATCGTTTCGCATGATTGAACAAGATGGATTGCACGCAGGTTCTCCG
GCCGCTTGGGTGGAGAGGCTATTCGGCTATGACTGGGCACAACAGACAATCGGCTGCTCTGATGCCGCCG
TGTTCCGGCTGTCAGCGCAGGGGCGCCCGGTTCTTTTTGTCAAGACCGACCTGTCCGGTGCCCTGAATGA
ACTGCAAGACGAGGCAGCGCGGCTATCGTGGCTGGCCACGACGGGCGTTCCTTGCGCAGCTGTGCTCGAC
GTTGTCACTGAAGCGGGAAGGGACTGGCTGCTATTGGGCGAAGTGCCGGGGCAGGATCTCCTGTCATCTC
ACCTTGCTCCTGCCGAGAAAGTATCCATCATGGCTGATGCAATGCGGCGGCTGCATACGCTTGATCCGGC
TACCTGCCCATTCGACCACCAAGCGAAACATCGCATCGAGCGAGCACGTACTCGGATGGAAGCCGGTCTT
GTCGATCAGGATGATCTGGACGAAGAGCATCAGGGGCTCGCGCCAGCCGAACTGTTCGCCAGGCTCAAGG
CGAGCATGCCCGACGGCGAGGATCTCGTCGTGACCCATGGCGATGCCTGCTTGCCGAATATCATGGTGGA
AAATGGCCGCTTTTCTGGATTCATCGACTGTGGCCGGCTGGGTGTGGCGGACCGCTATCAGGACATAGCG
TTGGCTACCCGTGATATTGCTGAAGAGCTTGGCGGCGAATGGGCTGACCGCTTCCTCGTGCTTTACGGTA
TCGCCGCTCCCGATTCGCAGCGCATCGCCTTCTATCGCCTTCTTGACGAGTTCTTCTGAGCGGGACTCTG
GGGTTCGAAATGACCGACCAAGCGACGCCCAACCTGCCATCACGAGATTTCGATTCCACCGCCGCCTTCT
ATGAAAGGTTGGGCTTCGGAATCGTTTTCCGGGACGCCGGCTGGATGATCCTCCAGCGCGGGGATCTCAT
GCTGGAGTTCTTCGCCCACCCTAGGGGGAGGCTAACTGAAACACGGAAGGAGACAATACCGGAAGGAACC
CGCGCTATGACGGCAATAAAAAGACAGAATAAAACGCACGGTGTTGGGTCGTTTGTTCATAAACGCGGGG
TTCGGTCCCAGGGCTGGCACTCTGTCGATACCCCACCGAGACCCCATTGGGGCCAATACGCCCGCGTTTC
TTCCTTTTCCCCACCCCACCCCCCAAGTTCGGGTGAAGGCCCAGGGCTCGCAGCCAACGTCGGGGCGGCA
GGCCCTGCCATAGCCTCAGGTTACTCATATATACTTTAGATTGATTTAAAACTTCATTTTTAATTTAAAA
GGATCTAGGTGAAGATCCTTTTTGATAATCTCATGACCAAAATCCCTTAACGTGAGTTTTCGTTCCACTG
AGCGTCAGACCCCGTAGAAAAGATCAAAGGATCTTCTTGAGATCCTTTTTTTCTGCGCGTAATCTGCTGC
TTGCAAACAAAAAAACCACCGCTACCAGCGGTGGTTTGTTTGCCGGATCAAGAGCTACCAACTCTTTTTC
CGAAGGTAACTGGCTTCAGCAGAGCGCAGATACCAAATACTGTTCTTCTAGTGTAGCCGTAGTTAGGCCA
CCACTTCAAGAACTCTGTAGCACCGCCTACATACCTCGCTCTGCTAATCCTGTTACCAGTGGCTGCTGCC
AGTGGCGATAAGTCGTGTCTTACCGGGTTGGACTCAAGACGATAGTTACCGGATAAGGCGCAGCGGTCGG
GCTGAACGGGGGGTTCGTGCACACAGCCCAGCTTGGAGCGAACGACCTACACCGAACTGAGATACCTACA
GCGTGAGCTATGAGAAAGCGCCACGCTTCCCGAAGGGAGAAAGGCGGACAGGTATCCGGTAAGCGGCAGG
GTCGGAACAGGAGAGCGCACGAGGGAGCTTCCAGGGGGAAACGCCTGGTATCTTTATAGTCCTGTCGGGT
TTCGCCACCTCTGACTTGAGCGTCGATTTTTGTGATGCTCGTCAGGGGGGCGGAGCCTATGGAAAAACGC
CAGCAACGCGGCCTTTTTACGGTTCCTGGCCTTTTGCTGGCCTTTTGCTCACATGTTCTTTCCTGCGTTA
Features (pLannotate 1.2.2; 16 found; start..end, strand, type, name):
      1..32      +  rep_origin     RSF ori (fragment): Plasmids containing the RSF 1030 origin of replication can be propagated in E. coli cells that contain additional plasmids with compatible origins.
    100..403     +  enhancer       CMV enhancer: human cytomegalovirus immediate early enhancer
    404..607     +  promoter       CMV promoter: human cytomegalovirus (CMV) immediate early promoter
    724..825     +  CDS            Znf22 (fragment): ZNF22_MOUSE - Also known as Krox25, Krox26, Zfp422. Experimental evidence at protein level: Swiss-Prot protein existence level 1. Binds DNA through the consensus sequence 5'-CAATG-3'. May be involved in transcriptional regulation and may play a role in tooth formation. From Mus musculus (Mouse).
   1048..1677    +  CDS            mVenus (fragment): mVenus is a basic (constitutively fluorescent) yellow fluorescent protein published in 2006, derived from Aequorea victoria. It is reported to be a rapidly-maturing monomer with moderate acid sensitivity.
   1681..1746    +  misc_feature   MCS: multiple cloning site
   1763..1847    +  CDS            large T antigen (fragment): large T antigen from SV40 (simian virus 40)
   1870..1991    +  polyA_signal   SV40 poly(A) signal: SV40 polyadenylation signal
   2025..2453    -  rep_origin     f1 ori (sequence partly withheld): f1 bacteriophage origin of replication; arrow indicates direction of (+) strand synthesis
   2480..2584    +  promoter       AmpR promoter: bla
   2586..2943    +  promoter       SV40 promoter: SV40 enhancer and early promoter
   2978..3772    +  CDS            NeoR/KanR: aminoglycoside phosphotransferase from Tn5; aph(3')-II (or nptII); confers resistance to neomycin, kanamycin, and G418 (Geneticin®)
   3793..3945    +  CDS            ble (fragment): BLE_KLEPN - Experimental evidence at protein level: Swiss-Prot protein existence level 1. Binding protein with a strong affinity to the bleomycin family of antibiotics. Binds to CL990; an antimitotic-antibiotic compound. From Klebsiella pneumoniae.
   4004..4051    +  polyA_signal   HSV TK poly(A) signal: herpes simplex virus thymidine kinase polyadenylation signal (Cole and Stacy, 1985)
   4142..4158    -  polyA_signal   bGH poly(A) signal (fragment): bovine growth hormone polyadenylation signal
   4380..4968    +  rep_origin     ori: high-copy-number ColE1/pMB1/pBR322/pUC origin of replication
