[The description below was written by a language model from this plasmid's Addgene catalogue record and pLannotate feature annotations shown in this document.]
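Description:
Flag-NLS-MaSat ZF-18-mVenusN is a 5,043 bp mammalian expression plasmid encoding one half of a split-fluorescent-protein (bimolecular fluorescence complementation) sensor. The catalogue lists pcDNA3.1 as the backbone. The annotated layout, however, looks more like an EGFP-N/C-type vector: a single NeoR/KanR gene driven by tandem bacterial (AmpR) and SV40 promoters with an HSV TK poly(A) signal, and an SV40 poly(A) signal after the insert. The record does not resolve this difference. The plasmid replicates at high copy in E. coli from a ColE1/pUC-type origin and also carries an f1 origin. The aminoglycoside phosphotransferase gene gives kanamycin resistance in bacteria and G418 resistance in mammalian cells.

The synthetic insert of about 1 kb is expressed from the CMV immediate-early enhancer and promoter. According to the record, it encodes an N-terminal 3xFLAG tag, a nuclear localisation signal, the MaSat zinc finger array, and then the N-terminal fragment of mVenus. The "18" in the name presumably refers to a linker, but the record does not define it. The feature table detects the zinc finger region only as a short match to a mouse zinc finger protein, and it annotates the mVenus portion as a partial coding sequence, as expected for a split half. The short "large T antigen" and "ble" fragments are likely backbone remnants rather than functional parts.

The name suggests that the zinc finger targets major satellite repeats, and the associated publication describes modular complementation sensors for detecting epigenetic signals at endogenous genomic sites in live cells. In that design, this construct would act as the DNA-sequence anchor. Fluorescence is reconstituted only when a partner protein carrying the complementary mVenus fragment binds nearby.
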