Addgene plasmid #191392: Flag-NLS-MaSat ZF-18-mVenusN
Purpose: Zinc finger fused to N-terminal part of split mVenus
Depositing lab: Albert Jeltsch. Depositing organization: Universitaet Stuttgart. Publication: Modular fluorescence complementation sensors for live cell detection of epigenetic signals at endogenous genomic sites. Lungu C, Pinter S, Broche J, Rathert P, Jeltsch A. Nat Commun. 2017 Sep 21;8(1):649. doi: 10.1038/s41467-017-00457-z. PubMed 28935858.
Backbone
  Vector backbone: pcDNA3.1
  Backbone size w/o insert (bp): 4014
  Total vector size (bp): 5043
  Vector type: Mammalian Expression
  Selectable markers: Neomycin (select with G418)
Growth in bacteria
  Bacterial resistance: Kanamycin, 50 μg/mL
  Growth temperature: 37°C
  Growth strain: DH5alpha
  Copy number: High Copy
Gene/Insert
  Gene/Insert name: Flag-NLS-MaSat ZF-18-mVenusN
  Species: Synthetic
  Insert size (bp): 1029
  Promoter: CMV
  Tag / fusion protein: 3xFLAG (N terminal on insert)
  Cloning method: Gibson Cloning
  Sequencing primers: 5′ CAACGGGACTTTCCAAAATGTCG
Resource information
  A portion of this plasmid was derived from a plasmid made by: The ZF protein was provided by Dr Bert J. van der Zaal (Leiden University)
Terms and licenses: Academic/Nonprofit Terms; Industry Terms: Not Available to Industry
How to cite: Flag-NLS-MaSat ZF-18-mVenusN was a gift from Albert Jeltsch (Addgene plasmid # 191392 ; http://n2t.net/addgene:191392 ; RRID:Addgene_191392)
